>Addgene plasmid #230048 | mScarletI-T2A-mTq2 pcDNA3.1 | addgene full sequence | sequence record 458395 | Addgene NGS Result
GACATTGATTATTGACTAGTTATTAATAGTAATCAATTACGGGGTCATTAGTTCATAGCCCATATATGGA
GTTCCGCGTTACATAACTTACGGTAAATGGCCCGCCTGGCTGACCGCCCAACGACCCCCGCCCATTGACG
TCAATAATGACGTATGTTCCCATAGTAACGCCAATAGGGACTTTCCATTGACGTCAATGGGTGGAGTATT
TACGGTAAACTGCCCACTTGGCAGTACATCAAGTGTATCATATGCCAAGTACGCCCCCTATTGACGTCAA
TGACGGTAAATGGCCCGCCTGGCATTATGCCCAGTACATGACCTTATGGGACTTTCCTACTTGGCAGTAC
ATCTACGTATTAGTCATCGCTATTACCATGGTGATGCGGTTTTGGCAGTACATCAATGGGCGTGGATAGC
GGTTTGACTCACGGGGATTTCCAAGTCTCCACCCCATTGACGTCAATGGGAGTTTGTTTTGGCACCAAAA
TCAACGGGACTTTCCAAAATGTCGTAACAACTCCGCCCCATTGACGCAAATGGGCGGTAGGCGTGTACGG
TGGGAGGTCTATATAAGCAGAGCTCTCTGGCTAACTAGAGAACCCACTGCTTACTGGCTTATCGAAATTA
ATACGACTCACTATAGGGAGACCCAAGCTTATGCGGTTCAAGGTGCACATGGAGGGCTCCATGAACGGCC
ACGAGTTCGAGATCGAGGGCGAGGGCGAGGGCCGCCCCTACGAGGGCACCCAGACCGCCAAGCTGAAGGT
GACCAAGGGTGGCCCCCTGCCCTTCTCCTGGGACATCCTGTCCCCTCAGTTCATGTACGGCTCCAGGGCC
TTCATCAAGCACCCCGCCGACATCCCCGACTACTATAAGCAGTCCTTCCCCGAGGGCTTCAAGTGGGAGC
GCGTGATGAACTTCGAGGACGGCGGCGCCGTGACCGTGACCCAGGACACCTCCCTGGAGGACGGCACCCT
GATCTACAAGGTGAAGCTCCGCGGCACCAACTTCCCTCCTGACGGCCCCGTAATGCAGAAGAAGACAATG
GGCTGGGAAGCGTCCACCGAGCGGTTGTACCCCGAGGACGGCGTGCTGAAGGGCGACATTAAGATGGCCC
TGCGCCTGAAGGACGGCGGCCGCTACCTGGCGGACTTCAAGACCACCTACAAGGCCAAGAAGCCCGTGCA
GATGCCCGGCGCCTACAACGTCGACCGCAAGTTGGACATCACCTCCCACAACGAGGACTACACCGTGGTG
GAACAGTACGAACGCTCCGAGGGCCGCCACTCCACCGGCGGCATGGACGAGCTGTACAAGTCCGGAGAGG
GCAGAGGAAGTCTTCTAACATGCGGTGACGTGGAGGAGAATCCCGGCCCTGGGGATCCACCGGTCGCCAC
CATGGTGAGCAAGGGCGAGGAGCTGTTCACCGGGGTGGTGCCCATCCTGGTCGAGCTGGACGGCGACGTA
AACGGCCACAAGTTCAGCGTGTCCGGCGAGGGCGAGGGCGATGCCACCTACGGCAAGCTGACCCTGAAGT
TCATCTGCACCACCGGCAAGCTGCCCGTGCCCTGGCCCACCCTCGTGACCACCCTGTCCTGGGGCGTGCA
GTGCTTCGCCCGCTACCCCGACCACATGAAGCAGCACGACTTCTTCAAGTCCGCCATGCCCGAAGGCTAC
GTCCAGGAGCGCACCATCTTCTTCAAGGACGACGGCAACTACAAGACCCGCGCCGAGGTGAAGTTCGAGG
GCGACACCCTGGTGAACCGCATCGAGCTGAAGGGCATCGACTTCAAGGAGGACGGCAACATCCTGGGGCA
CAAGCTGGAGTACAACTACTTTAGCGACAACGTCTATATCACCGCCGACAAGCAGAAGAACGGCATCAAG
GCCAACTTCAAGATCCGCCACAACATCGAGGACGGCGGCGTGCAGCTCGCCGACCACTACCAGCAGAACA
CCCCCATCGGCGACGGCCCCGTGCTGCTGCCCGACAACCACTACCTGAGCACCCAGTCCAAGCTGAGCAA
AGACCCCAACGAGAAGCGCGATCACATGGTCCTGCTGGAGTTCGTGACCGCCGCCGGGATCACTCTCGGC
ATGGACGAGCTGTACAAGTAATCTAGAGGGCCCTATTCTATAGTGTCACCTAAATGCTAGAGCTCGCTGA
TCAGCCTCGACTGTGCCTTCTAGTTGCCAGCCATCTGTTGTTTGCCCCTCCCCCGTGCCTTCCTTGACCC
TGGAAGGTGCCACTCCCACTGTCCTTTCCTAATAAAATGAGGAAATTGCATCGCATTGTCTGAGTAGGTG
TCATTCTATTCTGGGGGGTGGGGTGGGGCAGGACAGCAAGGGGGAGGATTGGGAAGACAATAGCAGGCAT
GCTGGGGATGCGGTGGGCTCTATGGCTTCTGAGGCGGAAAGAACCAGCTGGGGCTCTAGGGGGTATCCCC
[124 nt withheld, positions 2451-2574]
C
[91 nt withheld, positions 2576-2666]
A
[49 nt withheld, positions 2668-2716]
CCTTTGACGTTGGAGTCCACGTTCTTT
[37 nt withheld, positions 2744-2780]
ACCCTATCTCGGTCTATTCTTTTGATTTATAAGGGATTTTGCCGATTTCGGCCTATTGGTTAAAAAATGA
GCTGATTTAACAAAAATTTAACGCGAATTAATTCTGTGGAATGTGTGTCAGTTAGGGTGTGGAAAGTCCC
CAGGCTCCCCAGCAGGCAGAAGTATGCAAAGCATGCATCTCAATTAGTCAGCAACCAGGTGTGGAAAGTC
CCCAGGCTCCCCAGCAGGCAGAAGTATGCAAAGCATGCATCTCAATTAGTCAGCAACCATAGTCCCGCCC
CTAACTCCGCCCATCCCGCCCCTAACTCCGCCCAGTTCCGCCCATTCTCCGCCCCATGGCTGACTAATTT
TTTTTATTTATGCAGAGGCCGAGGCCGCCTCTGCCTCTGAGCTATTCCAGAAGTAGTGAGGAGGCTTTTT
TGGAGGCCTAGGCTTTTGCAAAAAGCTCCCGGGAGCTTGTATATCCATTTTCGGATCTGATCAAGAGACA
GGATGAGGATCGTTTCGCATGATTGAACAAGATGGATTGCACGCAGGTTCTCCGGCCGCTTGGGTGGAGA
GGCTATTCGGCTATGACTGGGCACAACAGACAATCGGCTGCTCTGATGCCGCCGTGTTCCGGCTGTCAGC
GCAGGGGCGCCCGGTTCTTTTTGTCAAGACCGACCTGTCCGGTGCCCTGAATGAACTGCAGGACGAGGCA
GCGCGGCTATCGTGGCTGGCCACGACGGGCGTTCCTTGCGCAGCTGTGCTCGACGTTGTCACTGAAGCGG
GAAGGGACTGGCTGCTATTGGGCGAAGTGCCGGGGCAGGATCTCCTGTCATCTCACCTTGCTCCTGCCGA
GAAAGTATCCATCATGGCTGATGCAATGCGGCGGCTGCATACGCTTGATCCGGCTACCTGCCCATTCGAC
CACCAAGCGAAACATCGCATCGAGCGAGCACGTACTCGGATGGAAGCCGGTCTTGTCGATCAGGATGATC
TGGACGAAGAGCATCAGGGGCTCGCGCCAGCCGAACTGTTCGCCAGGCTCAAGGCGCGCATGCCCGACGG
CGAGGATCTCGTCGTGACCCATGGCGATGCCTGCTTGCCGAATATCATGGTGGAAAATGGCCGCTTTTCT
GGATTCATCGACTGTGGCCGGCTGGGTGTGGCGGACCGCTATCAGGACATAGCGTTGGCTACCCGTGATA
TTGCTGAAGAGCTTGGCGGCGAATGGGCTGACCGCTTCCTCGTGCTTTACGGTATCGCCGCTCCCGATTC
GCAGCGCATCGCCTTCTATCGCCTTCTTGACGAGTTCTTCTGAGCGGGACTCTGGGGTTCGAAATGACCG
ACCAAGCGACGCCCAACCTGCCATCACGAGATTTCGATTCCACCGCCGCCTTCTATGAAAGGTTGGGCTT
CGGAATCGTTTTCCGGGACGCCGGCTGGATGATCCTCCAGCGCGGGGATCTCATGCTGGAGTTCTTCGCC
CACCCCAACTTGTTTATTGCAGCTTATAATGGTTACAAATAAAGCAATAGCATCACAAATTTCACAAATA
AAGCATTTTTTTCACTGCATTCTAGTTGTGGTTTGTCCAAACTCATCAATGTATCTTATCATGTCTGTAT
ACCGTCGACCTCTAGCTAGAGCTTGGCGTAATCATGGTCATAGCTGTTTCCTGTGTGAAATTGTTATCCG
CTCACAATTCCACACAACATACGAGCCGGAAGCATAAAGTGTAAAGCCTGGGGTGCCTAATGAGTGAGCT
AACTCACATTAATTGCGTTGCGCTCACTGCCCGCTTTCCAGTCGGGAAACCTGTCGTGCCAGCTGCATTA
ATGAATCGGCCAACGCGCGGGGAGAGGCGGTTTGCGTATTGGGCGCTCTTCCGCTTCCTCGCTCACTGAC
TCGCTGCGCTCGGTCGTTCGGCTGCGGCGAGCGGTATCAGCTCACTCAAAGGCGGTAATACGGTTATCCA
CAGAATCAGGGGATAACGCAGGAAAGAACATGTGAGCAAAAGGCCAGCAAAAGGCCAGGAACCGTAAAAA
GGCCGCGTTGCTGGCGTTTTTCCATAGGCTCCGCCCCCCTGACGAGCATCACAAAAATCGACGCTCAAGT
CAGAGGTGGCGAAACCCGACAGGACTATAAAGATACCAGGCGTTTCCCCCTGGAAGCTCCCTCGTGCGCT
CTCCTGTTCCGACCCTGCCGCTTACCGGATACCTGTCCGCCTTTCTCCCTTCGGGAAGCGTGGCGCTTTC
TCATAGCTCACGCTGTAGGTATCTCAGTTCGGTGTAGGTCGTTCGCTCCAAGCTGGGCTGTGTGCACGAA
CCCCCCGTTCAGCCCGACCGCTGCGCCTTATCCGGTAACTATCGTCTTGAGTCCAACCCGGTAAGACACG
ACTTATCGCCACTGGCAGCAGCCACTGGTAACAGGATTAGCAGAGCGAGGTATGTAGGCGGTGCTACAGA
GTTCTTGAAGTGGTGGCCTAACTACGGCTACACTAGAAGAACAGTATTTGGTATCTGCGCTCTGCTGAAG
CCAGTTACCTTCGGAAAAAGAGTTGGTAGCTCTTGATCCGGCAAACAAACCACCGCTGGTAGCGGTGGTT
TTTTTGTTTGCAAGCAGCAGATTACGCGCAGAAAAAAAGGATCTCAAGAAGATCCTTTGATCTTTTCTAC
GGGGTCTGACGCTCAGTGGAACGAAAACTCACGTTAAGGGATTTTGGTCATGAGATTATCAAAAAGGATC
TTCACCTAGATCCTTTTAAATTAAAAATGAAGTTTTAAATCAATCTAAAGTATATATGAGTAAACTTGGT
CTGACAGTTACCAATGCTTAATCAGTGAGGCACCTATCTCAGCGATCTGTCTATTTCGTTCATCCATAGT
TGCCTGACTCCCCGTCGTGTAGATAACTACGATACGGGAGGGCTTACCATCTGGCCCCAGTGCTGCAATG
ATACCGCGAGACCCACGCTCACCGGCTCCAGATTTATCAGCAATAAACCAGCCAGCCGGAAGGGCCGAGC
GCAGAAGTGGTCCTGCAACTTTATCCGCCTCCATCCAGTCTATTAATTGTTGCCGGGAAGCTAGAGTAAG
TAGTTCGCCAGTTAATAGTTTGCGCAACGTTGTTGCCATTGCTACAGGCATCGTGGTGTCACGCTCGTCG
TTTGGTATGGCTTCATTCAGCTCCGGTTCCCAACGATCAAGGCGAGTTACATGATCCCCCATGTTGTGCA
AAAAAGCGGTTAGCTCCTTCGGTCCTCCGATCGTTGTCAGAAGTAAGTTGGCCGCAGTGTTATCACTCAT
GGTTATGGCAGCACTGCATAATTCTCTTACTGTCATGCCATCCGTAAGATGCTTTTCTGTGACTGGTGAG
TACTCAACCAAGTCATTCTGAGAATAGTGTATGCGGCGACCGAGTTGCTCTTGCCCGGCGTCAATACGGG
ATAATACCGCGCCACATAGCAGAACTTTAAAAGTGCTCATCATTGGAAAACGTTCTTCGGGGCGAAAACT
CTCAAGGATCTTACCGCTGTTGAGATCCAGTTCGATGTAACCCACTCGTGCACCCAACTGATCTTCAGCA
TCTTTTACTTTCACCAGCGTTTCTGGGTGAGCAAAAACAGGAAGGCAAAATGCCGCAAAAAAGGGAATAA
GGGCGACACGGAAATGTTGAATACTCATACTCTTCCTTTTTCAATATTATTGAAGCATTTATCAGGGTTA
TTGTCTCATGAGCGGATACATATTTGAATGTATTTAGAAAAATAAACAAATAGGGGTTCCGCGCACATTT
CCCCGAAAAGTGCCACCTGACGTCGACGGATCGGGAGATCTCCCGATCCCCTATGGTGCACTCTCAGTAC
AATCTGCTCTGATGCCGCATAGTTAAGCCAGTATCTGCTCCCTGCTTGTGTGTTGGAGGTCGCTGAGTAG
TGCGCGAGCAAAATTTAAGCTACAACAAGGCAAGGCTTGACCGACAATTGCATGAAGAATCTGCTTAGGG
TTAGGCGTTTTGCGCTGCTTCGCGATGTACGGGCCAGATATACGCGTT
Features (pLannotate 1.2.2; 22 found; start..end, strand, type, name):
      1..380     +  enhancer       CMV enhancer: human cytomegalovirus immediate early enhancer
    381..584     +  promoter       CMV promoter: human cytomegalovirus (CMV) immediate early promoter
    580..613     +  LTR            5' LTR (truncated) (fragment): truncated 5' long terminal repeat (LTR) from HIV-1
    629..647     +  promoter       T7 promoter: promoter for bacteriophage T7 RNA polymerase
    661..1320    +  CDS            mScarlet-I (fragment): mScarlet-I is a basic (constitutively fluorescent) red fluorescent protein published in 2016, derived from synthetic construct. It is reported to be a rapidly-maturing monomer with moderate acid sensitivity.
   1402..2121    +  CDS            mTurquoise2: enhanced monomeric variant of CFP (Goedhart et al., 2012) mammalian codon-optimized
   2137..2155    -  promoter       SP6 promoter: promoter for bacteriophage SP6 RNA polymerase
   2181..2405    +  polyA_signal   bGH poly(A) signal: bovine growth hormone polyadenylation signal
   2409..2430    +  promoter       SV40 promoter (fragment): SV40 enhancer and early promoter
   2451..2879    +  rep_origin     f1 ori (sequence partly withheld): f1 bacteriophage origin of replication; arrow indicates direction of (+) strand synthesis
   2893..3222    +  promoter       SV40 promoter: SV40 enhancer and early promoter
   3289..4080    +  CDS            neo: KKA2_KLEPN - Also known as kan, nptII. Experimental evidence at protein level: Swiss-Prot protein existence level 1. Resistance to kanamycin, neomycin, paromomycin, ribostamycin, butirosin and gentamicin B. From Klebsiella pneumoniae.
   4104..4262    +  CDS            ble (fragment): BLE_KLEPN - Experimental evidence at protein level: Swiss-Prot protein existence level 1. Binding protein with a strong affinity to the bleomycin family of antibiotics. Binds to CL990; an antimitotic-antibiotic compound. From Klebsiella pneumoniae.
   4257..4378    +  polyA_signal   SV40 poly(A) signal: SV40 polyadenylation signal
   4451..4467    -  protein_bind   lac operator: The lac repressor binds to the lac operator to inhibit transcription in E. coli. This inhibition can be relieved by adding lactose or isopropyl-β-D-thiogalactopyranoside (IPTG). lac repressor encoded by lacI
   4475..4505    -  promoter       lac promoter: promoter for the E. coli lac operon
   4520..4541    -  protein_bind   CAP binding site: CAP binding activates transcription in the presence of cAMP. E. coli catabolite activator protein
   4554..4646    -  CDS            lacI (fragment): lac repressor; lacI; The lac repressor binds to the lac operator to inhibit transcription in E. coli. This inhibition can be relieved by adding lactose or isopropyl-β-D-thiogalactopyranoside (IPTG).
   4829..5417    -  rep_origin     ori: high-copy-number ColE1/pMB1/pBR322/pUC origin of replication
   5588..6448    -  CDS            AmpR: β-lactamase; bla; confers resistance to ampicillin, carbenicillin, and related antibiotics
   6449..6553    -  promoter       AmpR promoter: bla
   6612..6664    -  misc_feature   bom (fragment): basis of mobility region from pBR322
