[The description below was written by a language model from this plasmid's Addgene catalogue record and pLannotate feature annotations shown in this document.]
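Description:
mScarletI-T2A-mTq2 pcDNA3.1 is a 6.8 kb mammalian expression plasmid built on the pcDNA3.1 backbone and intended for transient or stable expression in human cells. It is propagated in E. coli through a high-copy ColE1/pUC-type origin and selected with ampicillin via the β-lactamase gene and its native promoter. An f1 origin is also present. For selection in mammalian cells, the backbone carries a neomycin phosphotransferase gene driven by the SV40 enhancer/early promoter and terminated by the SV40 poly(A) signal. Several short annotated fragments (HIV-1 LTR, ble, lacI, bom, and the lac promoter/operator region) appear to be backbone remnants or partial sequence matches rather than functional parts of the design.

The payload is a synthetic bicistronic open reading frame under the human CMV immediate-early enhancer and promoter, ending at the bovine growth hormone polyadenylation signal. It encodes the red fluorescent protein mScarlet-I followed by the cyan fluorescent protein mTurquoise2. The T2A peptide named in the catalogue entry is not annotated separately in the feature table, but it presumably occupies the short gap between the two coding sequences. T2A causes ribosomal skipping during translation, so a single transcript yields the two fluorescent proteins as separate polypeptides in roughly equimolar amounts. Flanking T7 and SP6 promoters are standard pcDNA3.1 elements for in vitro transcription or sequencing.

The record states only that the plasmid expresses this cassette in human cells. It is associated with work on an mTurquoise2-based glucose biosensor, where a co-expressed red/cyan pair could plausibly serve as a ratiometric or brightness reference, though this role is not specified.
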