Addgene plasmid #230048: mScarletI-T2A-mTq2 pcDNA3.1
Purpose: Expresses mScarletI-T2A-mTq2 in human cells
Depositing lab: Bas Teusink. Depositing organization: Vrije Universiteit Amsterdam. Publication: An mTurquoise2-Based Glucose Biosensor. Botman D, Tielman A, Goedhart J, Teusink B. ACS Sens. 2026 Feb 2. doi: 10.1021/acssensors.5c03325. PubMed 41628445.
Backbone
  Vector backbone: pcDNA3.1
Growth in bacteria
  Bacterial resistance: Ampicillin, 100 μg/mL
  Growth temperature: 37°C
  Growth strain: DH5alpha
  Copy number: High Copy
Gene/Insert
  Gene/Insert name: mScarletI-T2A-mTq2 (alt name: mScarlet-I-T2A-mTurquoise2)
  Species: Synthetic
Terms and licenses: Academic/Nonprofit Terms; Industry Terms
Depositor comments: Please visit https://doi.org/10.1101/2024.11.29.626064 for bioRxiv preprint.
How to cite: mScarletI-T2A-mTq2 pcDNA3.1 was a gift from Bas Teusink (Addgene plasmid # 230048 ; http://n2t.net/addgene:230048 ; RRID:Addgene_230048)
